>Addgene plasmid #121712 | KP401: pMVP (L5-L4) eCFP-P2A | addgene full sequence | sequence record 237065 | Addgene NGS Result
CTTTCCTGCGTTATCCCCTGATTCTGTGGATAACCGTATTACCGCCTTTGAGTGAGCTGATACCGCTCGC
CGCAGCCGAACGACCGAGCGCAGCGAGTCAGTGAGCGAGGAAGCGGAAGAGCGCCCAATACGCAAACCGC
CTCTCCCCGCGCGTTGGCCGATTCATTAATGCAGCTGGCACGACAGGTTTCCCGACTGGAAAGCGGGCAG
TGAGCGCAACGCAATTAATACGCGTACCGCTAGCCAGGAAGAGTTTGTAGAAACGCAAAAAGGCCATCCG
TCAGGATGGCCTTCTGCTTAGTTTGATGCCTGGCAGTTTATGGCGGGCGTCCTGCCCGCCACCCTCCGGG
CCGTTGCTTCACAACGTTCAAATCCGCTCCCGGCGGATTTGTCCTACTCAGGAGAGCGTTCACCGACAAA
CAACAGATAAAACGAAAGGCCCAGTCTTCCGACTGAGCCTTTCGTTTTATTTGATGCCTGGCAGTTCCCT
ACTCTCGCGTTAACGCTAGCATGGATGTTTTCCCAGTCACGACGTTGTAAAACGACGGCCAGTCTTAAGC
TCGGGCCCCAAATAATGATTTTATTTTGACTGATAGTGACCTGTTCGTTGCAACAAATTGATGAGCAATG
CTTTTTTATAATGCCAACTTTGTATACAAAAGTTGTAGAATACAAGCTTCTTGTTCTTTTTGCAGAAGCT
CAGAATAAACGCTCAACTTTGGCAGATCTGAACATGGTGAGCAAGGGCGAGGAGCTGTTCACCGGGGTGG
TGCCCATCCTGGTCGAGCTGGACGGCGACGTAAACGGCCACAAGTTCAGCGTGTCCGGCGAGGGCGAGGG
CGATGCCACCTACGGCAAGCTGACCCTGAAGTTCATCTGCACCACCGGCAAGCTGCCCGTGCCCTGGCCC
ACCCTCGTGACCACCCTGACCTGGGGCGTGCAGTGCTTCAGCCGCTACCCCGACCACATGAAGCAGCACG
ACTTCTTCAAGTCCGCCATGCCCGAAGGCTACGTCCAGGAGCGCACCATCTTCTTCAAGGACGACGGCAA
CTACAAGACCCGCGCCGAGGTGAAGTTCGAGGGCGACACCCTGGTGAACCGCATCGAGCTGAAGGGCATC
GACTTCAAGGAGGACGGCAACATCCTGGGGCACAAGCTGGAGTACAACTACATCAGCCACAACGTCTATA
TCACCGCCGACAAGCAGAAGAACGGCATCAAGGCCAACTTCAAGATCCGCCACAACATCGAGGACGGCAG
CGTGCAGCTCGCCGACCACTACCAGCAGAACACCCCCATCGGCGACGGCCCCGTGCTGCTGCCCGACAAC
CACTACCTGAGCACCCAGTCCGCCCTGAGCAAAGACCCCAACGAGAAGCGCGATCACATGGTCCTGCTGG
AGTTCGTGACCGCCGCCGGGATCACTCTCGGCATGGACGAGCTGTACAAGGCCGGATCCGGAGCTACTAA
TTTCTCTCTGTTAAAGCAGGCAGGAGATGTGGAGGAGAATCCAGGTCCTAAGGCCCACCCAACTTTTCTA
TACAAAGTTGGCATTATAAGAAAGCATTGCTTATCAATTTGTTGCAACGAACAGGTCACTATCAGTCAAA
ATAAAATCATTATTTGCCATCCAGCTGCAGGGCGGCCGCGATATCCCCTATAGTGAGTCGTATTACATGG
TCATAGCTGTTTCCTGGCAGCTCTGGCCCGTGTCTCAAAATCTCTGATGTTACATTGCACAAGATAAAAA
TATATCATCATGAACAATAAAACTGTCTGCTTACATAAACAGTAATACAAGGGGTGTTATGAGCCATATT
CAACGGGAAACGTCGAGGCCGCGATTAAATTCCAACATGGATGCTGATTTATATGGGTATAAATGGGCTC
GCGATAATGTCGGGCAATCAGGTGCGACAATCTATCGCTTGTATGGGAAGCCCGATGCGCCAGAGTTGTT
TCTGAAACATGGCAAAGGTAGCGTTGCCAATGATGTTACAGATGAGATGGTCAGACTAAACTGGCTGACG
GAATTTATGCCTCTTCCGACCATCAAGCATTTTATCCGTACTCCTGATGATGCATGGTTACTCACCACTG
CGATCCCCGGAAAAACAGCATTCCAGGTATTAGAAGAATATCCTGATTCAGGTGAAAATATTGTTGATGC
GCTGGCAGTGTTCCTGCGCCGGTTGCATTCGATTCCTGTTTGTAATTGTCCTTTTAACAGCGATCGCGTA
TTTCGTCTCGCTCAGGCGCAATCACGAATGAATAACGGTTTGGTTGATGCGAGTGATTTTGATGACGAGC
GTAATGGCTGGCCTGTTGAACAAGTCTGGAAAGAAATGCATAAACTTTTGCCATTCTCACCGGATTCAGT
CGTCACTCATGGTGATTTCTCACTTGATAACCTTATTTTTGACGAGGGGAAATTAATAGGTTGTATTGAT
GTTGGACGAGTCGGAATCGCAGACCGATACCAGGATCTTGCCATCCTATGGAACTGCCTCGGTGAGTTTT
CTCCTTCATTACAGAAACGGCTTTTTCAAAAATATGGTATTGATAATCCTGATATGAATAAATTGCAGTT
TCATTTGATGCTCGATGAGTTTTTCTAATCAGAATTGGTTAATTGGTTGTAACACTGGCAGAGCATTACG
CTGACTTGACGGGACGGCGCAAGCTCATGACCAAAATCCCTTAACGTGAGTTACGCGTCGTTCCACTGAG
CGTCAGACCCCGTAGAAAAGATCAAAGGATCTTCTTGAGATCCTTTTTTTCTGCGCGTAATCTGCTGCTT
GCAAACAAAAAAACCACCGCTACCAGCGGTGGTTTGTTTGCCGGATCAAGAGCTACCAACTCTTTTTCCG
AAGGTAACTGGCTTCAGCAGAGCGCAGATACCAAATACTGTTCTTCTAGTGTAGCCGTAGTTAGGCCACC
ACTTCAAGAACTCTGTAGCACCGCCTACATACCTCGCTCTGCTAATCCTGTTACCAGTGGCTGCTGCCAG
TGGCGATAAGTCGTGTCTTACCGGGTTGGACTCAAGACGATAGTTACCGGATAAGGCGCAGCGGTCGGGC
TGAACGGGGGGTTCGTGCACACAGCCCAGCTTGGAGCGAACGACCTACACCGAACTGAGATACCTACAGC
GTGAGCTATGAGAAAGCGCCACGCTTCCCGAAGGGAGAAAGGCGGACAGGTATCCGGTAAGCGGCAGGGT
CGGAACAGGAGAGCGCACGAGGGAGCTTCCAGGGGGAAACGCCTGGTATCTTTATAGTCCTGTCGGGTTT
CGCCACCTCTGACTTGAGCGTCGATTTTTGTGATGCTCGTCAGGGGGGCGGAGCCTATGGAAAAACGCCA
GCAACGCGGCCTTTTTACGGTTCCTGGCCTTTTGCTGGCCTTTTGCTCACATGTT
Features (pLannotate 1.2.2; 11 found; start..end, strand, type, name):
    121..213     +  CDS            lacI (fragment): lac repressor; lacI; The lac repressor binds to the lac operator to inhibit transcription in E. coli. This inhibition can be relieved by adding lactose or isopropyl-β-D-thiogalactopyranoside (IPTG).
    268..295     -  terminator     rrnB T2 terminator: transcription terminator T2 from the E. coli rrnB gene
    427..470     +  terminator     rrnB T1 terminator: Escherichia coli rrnB; transcription terminator T1 from the E. coli rrnB gene
    517..553     -  CDS            lacZα (fragment): LacZα fragment of β-galactosidase; lacZ fragment
    570..665     +  protein_bind   attL5: mutant version of attL; recombination site for the Gateway® LR reaction LR Clonase™
    680..722     +  5'UTR          Xenopus globin 5'-UTR: translational enhancer from the 5'-UTR of the major beta-globin gene of Xenopus laevis
    734..1450    +  CDS            ECFP: ECFP is a basic (constitutively fluorescent) cyan fluorescent protein published in 1996, derived from Aequorea victoria. It has low acid sensitivity.
   1530..1625    -  protein_bind   attL4: mutant version of attL; recombination site for the Gateway® LR reaction LR Clonase™
   1657..1675    -  promoter       T7 promoter: promoter for bacteriophage T7 RNA polymerase
   1809..2618    +  CDS            KanR: aminoglycoside phosphotransferase; aph(3')-Ia; confers resistance to kanamycin in bacteria or G418 (Geneticin®) in eukaryotes
   2765..3353    +  rep_origin     ori: high-copy-number ColE1/pMB1/pBR322/pUC origin of replication
