[The description below was written by a language model from this plasmid's Addgene catalogue record and pLannotate feature annotations shown in this document.]
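Description:
KP401: pMVP (L5-L4) eCFP-P2A is a Gateway entry plasmid from the pMVP modular cloning platform, built on the Invitrogen pDONR221 P5-P4 backbone. It is a small bacterial cloning plasmid of about 3.4 kb, maintained in E. coli at high copy through a ColE1/pUC-type origin and selected with kanamycin via the aph(3')-Ia resistance gene. Other annotated backbone elements are typical of pDONR vectors: rrnB T1 and T2 transcription terminators upstream of the cassette, which insulate the insert from read-through transcription, a T7 promoter next to the attL4 site, and short lacI and lacZα remnants that have no evident functional role here.

The payload is a synthetic 861 bp eCFP-P2A module flanked by attL5 and attL4 recombination sites. The feature table shows a Xenopus β-globin 5'-UTR translational enhancer just ahead of the enhanced cyan fluorescent protein coding sequence. The P2A self-cleaving peptide was not annotated automatically, but it presumably lies in the interval between the end of ECFP and attL4. The insert is described as "open", which suggests that the reading frame carries no stop codon and continues into the next module. The entry clone has no promoter of its own for expression in target cells. In a 4-component MultiSite Gateway Pro LR reaction, the L5-L4 position places eCFP-P2A immediately upstream of a gene of interest supplied by another entry plasmid, while other parts such as the promoter come from the remaining components. The assembled transcript yields a single polypeptide that ribosomal skipping at P2A separates into eCFP and the protein of interest, so cyan fluorescence reports transgene expression without a bulky fusion to the protein.
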