Addgene plasmid #121712: KP401: pMVP (L5-L4) eCFP-P2A
Purpose: pMVP L5-L4 entry plasmid, contains eCFP-P2A for 4-component MultiSite Gateway Pro assembly. Allows expression of N-term eCFP linked by P2A to gene of interest.
Depositing lab: Christopher Newgard. Depositing organization: Duke University. Publication: Creation of versatile cloning platforms for transgene expression and dCas9-based epigenome editing. Haldeman JM, Conway AE, Arlotto ME, Slentz DH, Muoio DM, Becker TC, Newgard CB. Nucleic Acids Res. 2018 Dec 27. pii: 5264291. doi: 10.1093/nar/gky1286. PubMed 30590691.
Backbone
  Vector backbone: pDONR221 P5-P4
  Backbone manufacturer: Invitrogen
  Backbone size w/o insert (bp): 2554
  Vector type: Synthetic Biology ; pMVP Gateway Entry Plasmid
Growth in bacteria
  Bacterial resistance: Kanamycin, 50 μg/mL
  Growth temperature: 37°C
  Growth strain: DH5alpha
  Copy number: High Copy
Gene/Insert
  Gene/Insert name: eCFP-P2A (open)
  Species: Synthetic
  Insert size (bp): 861
  Cloning method: Gateway Cloning
  Sequencing primers: 5′ M13F; 3′ M13R
Terms and licenses: Academic/Nonprofit Terms; Industry Terms: Not Available to Industry
How to cite: KP401: pMVP (L5-L4) eCFP-P2A was a gift from Christopher Newgard (Addgene plasmid # 121712 ; http://n2t.net/addgene:121712 ; RRID:Addgene_121712)
